>Addgene plasmid #105382 | pJOG020 | depositor full sequence | sequence record 199966 | pJOG020 sequence 3219 bps
CGCAGCGGTCGGGCTGAACGGGGGGTTCGTGCACACAGCCCAGCTTGGAGCGAACGACCTACACCGAACT
GAGATACCTACAGCGTGAGCTATGAGAAAGCGCCACGCTTCCCGAAGGGAGAAAGGCGGACAGGTATCCG
GTAAGCGGCAGGGTCGGAACAGGAGAGCGCACGAGGGAGCTTCCAGGGGGAAACGCCTGGTATCTTTATA
GTCCTGTCGGGTTTCGCCACCTCTGACTTGAGCGTCGATTTTTGTGATGCTCGTCAGGGGGGCGGAGCCT
ATGGAAAAACGCCAGCAACGCGGCCTTTTTACGGTTCCTGGCCTTTTGCTGGCCTTTTGCTCACATGTTC
TTTCCTGCGTTATCCCCTGATTCTGTGGATAACCGTATTACCGCCTTTGAGTGAGCTGATACCGCTCGCC
GCAGCCGAACGACCGAGCGCAGCGAGTCAGTGAGCGAGGAAGCGGAAGAGCGCCCAATACGCAAACCGCC
TCTCCCCGCGCGTTGGCCGATTCATTAATCACTCTGTGGTCTCAGGAGATTACGGATATGAATATAGGCA
TATCCGTATCCGAATTATCCGTTTGACAGCTAGCAACGATTGTACAATTGCTTCTTTAAAAAAGGAAGAA
AGAAAGAAAGAAAAGAATCAACATCAGCGTTAACAAACGGCCCCGTTACGGCCCAAACGGTCATATAGAG
TAACGGCGTTAAGCGTTGAAAGACTCCTATCGAAATACGTAACCGCAAACGTGTCATAGTCAGATCCCCT
CTTCCTTCACCGCCTCAAACACAAAAATAATCTTCTACAGCCTATATATACAACCCCCCCTTCTATCTCT
CCTTTCTCACAATTCATCATCTTTCTTTCTCTACCCCCAATTTTAAGAAATCCTCTCTTCTCCTCTTCAT
TTTCAAGGTAAATCTCTCTCTCTCTCTCTCTCTCTGTTATTCCTTGTTTTAATTAGGTATGTATTATTGC
TAGTTTGTTAATCTGCTTATCTTATGTATGCCTTATGTGAATATCTTTATCTTGTTCATCTCATCCGTTT
AGAAGCTATAAATTTGTTGATTTGACTGTGTATCTACACGTGGTTATGTTTATATCTAATCAGATATGAA
TTTCTTCATATTGTTGCGTTTGTGTGTACCAATCCGAAATCGTTGATTTTTTTCATTTAATCGTGTAGCT
AATTGTACGTATACATATGGATCTACGTATCAATTGTTCATCTGTTTGTGTTTGTATGTATACAGATCTG
AAAACATCACTTCTCTCATCTGATTGTGTTGTTACATACATAGATATAGATCTGTTATATCATTTTTTTT
ATTAATTGTGTATATATATATGTGCATAGATCTGGATTACATGATTGTGATTATTTACATGATTTTGTTA
TTTACGTATGTATATATGTAGATCTGGACTTTTTGGAGTTGTTGACTTGATTGTATTTGTGTGTGTATAT
GTGTGTTCTGATCTTGATATGTTATGTATGTGCAGCAATGTGAGACCACGAAGTGGCTCTTCAGTGGACG
AAAGGGCCTCGTGATACGCCTATTTTTATAGGTTAATGTCATGATAATAATGGTTTCTTAGACGTCAGGT
GGCACTTTTCGGGGAAATGTGCGCGGAACCCCTATTTGTTTATTTTTCTAAATACATTCAAATATGTATC
CGCTCATGAGACAATAACCCTGATAAATGCTTCAATAATATTGAAAAAGGAAGAGTATGCGCTCACGCAA
CTGGTCCAGAACCTTGACCGAACGCAGCGGTGGTAACGGCGCAGTGGCGGTTTTCATGGCTTGTTATGAC
TGTTTTTTTGGGGTACAGTCTATGCCTCGGGCATCCAAGCAGCAAGCGCGTTACGCCGTGGGTCGATGTT
TGATGTTATGGAGCAGCAACGATGTTACGCAGCAGGGCAGTCGCCCTAAAACAAAGTTAAACATCATGAG
GGAAGCGGTGATCGCCGAAGTATCGACTCAACTATCAGAGGTAGTTGGCGTCATCGAGCGCCATCTCGAA
CCGACGTTGCTGGCCGTACATTTGTACGGCTCCGCAGTGGATGGCGGCCTGAAGCCACACAGCGATATTG
ATTTGCTGGTTACGGTGACCGTAAGGCTTGATGAAACAACGCGGCGAGCTTTGATCAACGACCTTTTGGA
AACTTCGGCTTCCCCTGGAGAGAGCGAGATTCTCCGCGCTGTAGAAGTCACCATTGTTGTGCACGACGAC
ATCATTCCGTGGCGTTATCCAGCTAAGCGCGAACTGCAATTTGGAGAATGGCAGCGCAATGACATTCTTG
CAGGTATCTTCGAGCCAGCCACGATCGACATTGATCTGGCTATCTTGCTGACAAAAGCAAGAGAACATAG
CGTTGCCTTGGTAGGTCCAGCGGCGGAGGAACTCTTTGATCCGGTTCCTGAACAGGATCTATTTGAGGCG
CTAAATGAAACCTTAACGCTATGGAACTCGCCGCCCGACTGGGCTGGCGATGAGCGAAATGTAGTGCTTA
CGTTGTCCCGCATTTGGTACAGCGCAGTAACCGGCAAAATCGCGCCGAAGGATGTCGCTGCCGACTGGGC
AATGGAGCGCCTGCCGGCCCAGTATCAGCCCGTCATACTTGAAGCTAGACAGGCTTATCTTGGACAAGAA
GAAGATCGCTTGGCCTCGCGCGCAGATCAGTTGGAAGAATTTGTCCATTACGTAAAAGGCGAGATCACCA
AGGTAGTCGGCAAATAACTGTCAGACCAAGTTTACTCATATATACTTTAGATTGATTTAAAACTTCATTT
TTAATTTAAAAGGATCTAGGTGAAGATCCTTTTTGATAATCTCATGACCAAAATCCCTTAACGTGAGTTT
TCGTTCCACTGAGCGTCAGACCCCGTAGAAAAGATCAAAGGATCTTCTTGAGATCCTTTTTTTCTGCGCG
TAATCTGCTGCTTGCAAACAAAAAAACCACCGCTACCAGCGGTGGTTTGTTTGCCGGATCAAGAGCTACC
AACTCTTTTTCCGAAGGTAACTGGCTTCAGCAGAGCGCAGATACCAAATACTGTCCTTCTAGTGTAGCCG
TAGTTAGGCCACCACTTCAAGAACTCTGTAGCACCGCCTACATACCTCGCTCTGCTAATCCTGTTACCAG
TGGCTGCTGCCAGTGGCGATAAGTCGTGTCTTACCGGGTTGGACTCAAGACGATAGTTACCGGATAAGG
Features (pLannotate 1.2.2; 6 found; start..end, strand, type, name):
    470..519     +  CDS            lacI (fragment): lac repressor; lacI; The lac repressor binds to the lac operator to inhibit transcription in E. coli. This inhibition can be relieved by adding lactose or isopropyl-β-D-thiogalactopyranoside (IPTG).
   1632..1736    +  promoter       AmpR promoter: bla
   1727..1807    -  CDS            int (fragment): INT2_ECOLX - Protein inferred from homology: Swiss-Prot protein existence level 3. Putative integrase believed to be involved in the insertion of antibiotic resistance genes into plasmids and transposons. From Escherichia coli.
   1893..1949    +  CDS            GmR (fragment): gentamycin acetyltransferase; aacC1; confers resistance to gentamycin
   1956..2744    +  CDS            aadA: S3AD_ECOLX - Experimental evidence at protein level: Swiss-Prot protein existence level 1. Mediates bacterial resistance to the antibiotics streptomycin and spectinomycin. From Escherichia coli.
   2918..287     +  rep_origin     ori (across the origin): high-copy-number ColE1/pMB1/pBR322/pUC origin of replication
