>Addgene plasmid #105382 | pJOG020 | addgene full sequence | sequence record 206381 | Addgene NGS Result
CGCAGCGGTCGGGCTGAACGGGGGGTTCGTGCACACAGCCCAGCTTGGAGCGAACGACCTACACCGAACT
GAGATACCTACAGCGTGAGCTATGAGAAAGCGCCACGCTTCCCGAAGGGAGAAAGGCGGACAGGTATCCG
GTAAGCGGCAGGGTCGGAACAGGAGAGCGCACGAGGGAGCTTCCAGGGGGAAACGCCTGGTATCTTTATA
GTCCTGTCGGGTTTCGCCACCTCTGACTTGAGCGTCGATTTTTGTGATGCTCGTCAGGGGGGCGGAGCCT
ATGGAAAAACGCCAGCAACGCGGCCTTTTTACGGTTCCTGGCCTTTTGCTGGCCTTTTGCTCACATGTTC
TTTCCTGCGTTATCCCCTGATTCTGTGGATAACCGTATTACCGCCTTTGAGTGAGCTGATACCGCTCGCC
GCAGCCGAACGACCGAGCGCAGCGAGTCAGTGAGCGAGGAAGCGGAAGAGCGCCCAATACGCAAACCGCC
TCTCCCCGCGCGTTGGCCGATTCATTAATCACTCTGTGGTCTCAGGAGATTACGGATATGAATATAGGCA
TATCCGTATCCGAATTATCCGTTTGACAGCTAGCAACGATTGTACAATTGCTTCTTTAAAAAAGGAAGAA
AGAAAGAAAGAAAAGAATCAACATCAGCGTTAACAAACGGCCCCGTTACGGCCCAAACGGTCATATAGAG
TAACGGCGTTAAGCGTTGAAAGACTCCTATCGAAATACGTAACCGCAAACGTGTCATAGTCAGATCCCCT
CTTCCTTCACCGCCTCAAACACAAAAATAATCTTCTACAGCCTATATATACAACCCCCCCTTCTATCTCT
CCTTTCTCACAATTCATCATCTTTCTTTCTCTACCCCCAATTTTAAGAAATCCTCTCTTCTCCTCTTCAT
TTTCAAGGTAAATCTCTCTCTCTCTCTCTCTCTCTGTTATTCCTTGTTTTAATTAGGTATGTATTATTGC
TAGTTTGTTAATCTGCTTATCTTATGTATGCCTTATGTGAATATCTTTATCTTGTTCATCTCATCCGTTT
AGAAGCTATAAATTTGTTGATTTGACTGTGTATCTACACGTGGTTATGTTTATATCTAATCAGATATGAA
TTTCTTCATATTGTTGCGTTTGTGTGTACCAATCCGAAATCGTTGATTTTTTTCATTTAATCGTGTAGCT
AATTGTACGTATACATATGGATCTACGTATCAATTGTTCATCTGTTTGTGTTTGTATGTATACAGATCTG
AAAACATCACTTCTCTCATCTGATTGTGTTGTTACATACATAGATATAGATCTGTTATATCATTTTTTTT
ATTAATTGTGTATATATATATGTGCATAGATCTGGATTACATGATTGTGATTATTTACATGATTTTGTTA
TTTACGTATGTATATATGTAGATCTGGACTTTTTGGAGTTGTTGACTTGATTGTATTTGTGTGTGTATAT
GTGTGTTCTGATCTTGATATGTTATGTATGTGCAGCAATGTGAGACCACGAAGTGGCTCTTCAGTGGACG
AAAGGGCCTCGTGATACGCCTATTTTTATAGGTTAATGTCATGATAATAATGGTTTCTTAGACGTCAGGT
GGCACTTTTCGGGGAAATGTGCGCGGAACCCCTATTTGTTTATTTTTCTAAATACATTCAAATATGTATC
CGCTCATGAGACAATAACCCTGATAAATGCTTCAATAATATTGAAAAAGGAAGAGTATGCGCTCACGCAA
CTGGTCCAGAACCTTGACCGAACGCAGCGGTGGTAACGGCGCAGTGGCGGTTTTCATGGCTTGTTATGAC
TGTTTTTTTTTGGGGTACAGTCTATGCCTCGGGCATCCAAGCAGCAAGCGCGTTACGCCGTGGGTCGATG
TTTGATGTTATGGAGCAGCAACGATGTTACGCAGCAGGGCAGTCGCCCTAAAACAAAGTTAAACATCATG
AGGGAAGCGGTGATCGCCGAAGTATCGACTCAACTATCAGAGGTAGTTGGCGTCATCGAGCGCCATCTCG
AACCGACGTTGCTGGCCGTACATTTGTACGGCTCCGCAGTGGATGGCGGCCTGAAGCCACACAGCGATAT
TGATTTGCTGGTTACGGTGACCGTAAGGCTTGATGAAACAACGCGGCGAGCTTTGATCAACGACCTTTTG
GAAACTTCGGCTTCCCCTGGAGAGAGCGAGATTCTCCGCGCTGTAGAAGTCACCATTGTTGTGCACGACG
ACATCATTCCGTGGCGTTATCCAGCTAAGCGCGAACTGCAATTTGGAGAATGGCAGCGCAATGACATTCT
TGCAGGTATCTTCGAGCCAGCCACGATCGACATTGATCTGGCTATCTTGCTGACAAAAGCAAGAGAACAT
AGCGTTGCCTTGGTAGGTCCAGCGGCGGAGGAACTCTTTGATCCGGTTCCTGAACAGGATCTATTTGAGG
CGCTAAATGAAACCTTAACGCTATGGAACTCGCCGCCCGACTGGGCTGGCGATGAGCGAAATGTAGTGCT
TACGTTGTCCCGCATTTGGTACAGCGCAGTAACCGGCAAAATCGCGCCGAAGGATGTCGCTGCCGACTGG
GCAATGGAGCGCCTGCCGGCCCAGTATCAGCCCGTCATACTTGAAGCTAGACAGGCTTATCTTGGACAAG
AAGAAGATCGCTTGGCCTCGCGCGCAGATCAGTTGGAAGAATTTGTCCATTACGTAAAAGGCGAGATCAC
CAAGGTAGTCGGCAAATAACTGTCAGACCAAGTTTACTCATATATACTTTAGATTGATTTAAAACTTCAT
TTTTAATTTAAAAGGATCTAGGTGAAGATCCTTTTTGATAATCTCATGACCAAAATCCCTTAACGTGAGT
TTTCGTTCCACTGAGCGTCAGACCCCGTAGAAAAGATCAAAGGATCTTCTTGAGATCCTTTTTTTCTGCG
CGTAATCTGCTGCTTGCAAACAAAAAAACCACCGCTACCAGCGGTGGTTTGTTTGCCGGATCAAGAGCTA
CCAACTCTTTTTCCGAAGGTAACTGGCTTCAGCAGAGCGCAGATACCAAATACTGTTCTTCTAGTGTAGC
CGTAGTTAGGCCACCACTTCAAGAACTCTGTAGCACCGCCTACATACCTCGCTCTGCTAATCCTGTTACC
AGTGGCTGCTGCCAGTGGCGATAAGTCGTGTCTTACCGGGTTGGACTCAAGACGATAGTTACCGGATAAG
G
Features (pLannotate 1.2.2; 6 found; start..end, strand, type, name):
    470..519     +  CDS            lacI (fragment): lac repressor; lacI; The lac repressor binds to the lac operator to inhibit transcription in E. coli. This inhibition can be relieved by adding lactose or isopropyl-β-D-thiogalactopyranoside (IPTG).
   1632..1736    +  promoter       AmpR promoter: bla
   1727..1807    -  CDS            int (fragment): INT2_ECOLX - Protein inferred from homology: Swiss-Prot protein existence level 3. Putative integrase believed to be involved in the insertion of antibiotic resistance genes into plasmids and transposons. From Escherichia coli.
   1895..1951    +  CDS            GmR (fragment): gentamycin acetyltransferase; aacC1; confers resistance to gentamycin
   1958..2746    +  CDS            aadA: S3AD_ECOLX - Experimental evidence at protein level: Swiss-Prot protein existence level 1. Mediates bacterial resistance to the antibiotics streptomycin and spectinomycin. From Escherichia coli.
   2920..287     +  rep_origin     ori (across the origin): high-copy-number ColE1/pMB1/pBR322/pUC origin of replication
