[The description below was written by a language model from this plasmid's Addgene catalogue record and pLannotate feature annotations shown in this document.]
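Description:
pJOG020 is a small (about 3.2 kb) synthetic-biology plasmid that serves as a promoter part for the plant Modular Cloning (MoClo) Golden Gate system. It is built on the pICH41295 backbone, an acceptor for basic parts, and is maintained in E. coli at high copy from a ColE1/pUC-type origin of replication. Selection is by spectinomycin, conferred by the aadA aminoglycoside adenylyltransferase gene. The annotation places aadA downstream of a bla (AmpR) promoter, with short fragments of an integron integrase and a gentamicin acetyltransferase gene between them. These are most likely remnants of the resistance cassette's origin rather than functional genes. A roughly 50 bp lacI fragment is also detected and is similarly a backbone vestige.

The insert is listed as a 1000 bp Ubi4-2 promoter fragment. The record does not state its source species, and the automated annotation does not recognise it. By position, it presumably lies in the unannotated stretch between the lacI fragment and the AmpR promoter. Internal BsaI and BpiI recognition sites were removed from the promoter ("domestication"), so the part is not cut internally by the type IIS enzymes used in Golden Gate assembly. It was inserted through BpiI sites that were destroyed in the process. In the MoClo scheme, such parts are normally released with BsaI and joined in a defined order with coding sequences, tags and terminators to build transcription units, although the record does not list the flanking overhangs.

The plasmid carries no reporter, coding sequence or plant selection marker, so it is a building block for plant expression constructs rather than an expression vector. The NGS-verified and depositor sequences differ by only two nucleotides in length and give the same set of features.
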