Addgene plasmid #105382: pJOG020
Purpose: Synthetic biology
Depositing lab: Johannes Stuttmann. Depositing organization: Martin-Luther-Universitaet Halle-Wittenberg. Publication: Peripheral infrastructure vectors and an extended set of plant parts for the Modular Cloning system. Gantner J, Ordon J, Ilse T, Kretschmer C, Gruetzner R, Lofke C, Dagdas Y, Burstenbinder K, Marillonnet S, Stuttmann J. PLoS One. 2018 May 30;13(5):e0197185. doi: 10.1371/journal.pone.0197185. eCollection 2018. PubMed 29847550.
Backbone
  Vector backbone: pICH41295 (Engler et al., 2014)
  Vector type: Synthetic Biology
Growth in bacteria
  Bacterial resistance: Spectinomycin, 50 μg/mL
  Growth temperature: 37°C
  Growth strain: DH5alpha
  Copy number: High Copy
Gene/Insert
  Gene/Insert name: promotor Ubi4-2 (1000bp)
  Mutation: BsaI/ BpiI restriction sites removed
  Cloning method: Restriction Enzyme; 5′ cloning site BpiI (destroyed during cloning); 3′ cloning site BpiI (destroyed during cloning)
  Sequencing primers: 5′ CTTTGAGTGAGCTGATACCG; 3′ GGGTTCCGCGCACATTTC
Terms and licenses: Academic/Nonprofit Terms; Industry Terms: Not Available to Industry
How to cite: pJOG020 was a gift from Johannes Stuttmann (Addgene plasmid # 105382 ; http://n2t.net/addgene:105382 ; RRID:Addgene_105382)
